>Addgene plasmid #129936 | pRDAX-277 C-Tag Venus173/155[1] L10 FRB EBPF2 | depositor full sequence | sequence record 249314 | Full Sequence
GCCTGCCTCCAGGCCTCAATATTGGCCATTAGCCATATTATTCATTGGTTATATAGCATAAATCAATATT
GGCTATTGGCCATTGCATACGTTGTATCTATATCATAATATGTACATTTATATTGGCTCATGTCCAATAT
GACCGCCATGTTGGCATTGATTATTGACTAGTTATTAATAGTAATCAATTACGGGGTCATTAGTTCATAG
CCCATATATGGAGTTCCGCGTTACATAACTTACGGTAAATGGCCCGCCTGGCTGACCGCCCAACGACCCC
CGCCCATTGACGTCAATAATGACGTATGTTCCCATAGTAACGCCAATAGGGACTTTCCATTGACGTCAAT
GGGTGGAGTATTTACGGTAAACTGCCCACTTGGCAGTACATCAAGTGTATCATATGCCAAGTCCGCCCCC
TATTGACGTCAATGACGGTAAATGGCCCGCCTGGCATTATGCCCAGTACATGACCTTACGGGACTTTCCT
ACTTGGCAGTACATCTACGTATTAGTCATCGCTATTACCATGGTGATGCGGTTTTGGCAGTACACCAATG
GGCGTGGATAGCGGTTTGACTCACGGGGATTTCCAAGTCTCCACCCCATTGACGTCAATGGGAGTTTGTT
TTGGCACCAAAATCAACGGGACTTTCCAAAATGTCGTAATAACCCCGCCCCGTTGACGCAAATGGGCGGT
AGGCGTGTACGGTGGGAGGTCTATATAAGCAGAGCTCGTTTAGTGAACCGTCAGATCACTAGAAGCTTTA
TTGCGGTAGTTTATCACAGTTAAATTGCTAACGCAGTCAGTGCTTCTGACACAACAGTCTCGAACTTAAG
CTGCAGAAGTTGGTCGTGAGGCACTGGGCAGGTAAGTATCAAGGTTACAAGACAGGTTTAAGGAGACCAA
TAGAAACTGGGCTTGTCGAGACAGAGAAGACTCTTGCGTTTCTGATAGGCACCTATTGGTCTTACTGACA
TCCACTTTGCCTTTCTCTCCACAGGTGTCCACTCCCAGGCCACCATGGTGGCCATCCTCTGGCATGAGAT
GTGGCATGAAGGCCTGGAAGAGGCATCTCGTTTGTACTTTGGGGAAAGGAACGTGAAAGGCATGTTTGAG
GTGCTGGAGCCCTTGCATGCTATGATGGAACGGGGCCCCCAGACTCTGAAGGAAACATCCTTTAATCAGG
CCTATGGTCGAGATTTAATGGAGGCCCAAGAGTGGTGCAGGAAGTACATGAAATCAGGGAATGTCAAGGA
CCTCACCCAAGCCTGGGACCTCTATTATCATGTGTTCCGACGAATCTCAGGGAGCTCTGCCAGCGGTGGC
AGCACCAGTGTGTCAAAGGGAGAAGAGTTGTTTACCGGTGTTGTTCCCATACTGGTGGAACTGGATGGTG
ACGTCAATGGACACAAGTTTAGCGTTTCTGGCGAAGGAGAAGGCGATGCTACCTATGGCAAACTGACCCT
CAAACTGATCTGTACGACTGGAAAGTTGCCTGTACCTTGGCCAACACTGGTCACAACCTTGGGCTATGGG
CTGCAATGCTTTGCCCGTTATCCTGATCACATGAAGCAACATGACTTCTTTAAGTCTGCTATGCCAGAGG
GATATGTGCAGGAACGGACTATCTTCTTCAAGGACGACGGCAACTACAAGACGAGAGCTGAGGTGAAATT
TGAGGGTGACACACTGGTGAATCGCATAGAGCTGAAAGGCATCGACTTCAAAGAAGATGGGAATATTCTC
GGGCATAAACTCGAGTACAACTACAATTCCCACAACGTGTACATCACTGCCGATAAGCAGAAGAATGGGA
TTAAGGCGAACTTCAAGATCCGACACAACATCGAGTAAGAATTCAGATCCGCCCCTCTCCCTCCCCCCCC
CCTAACGTTACTGGCCGAAGCCGCTTGGAATAAGGCCGGTGTGCGTTTGTCTATATGTTATTTTCCACCA
TATTGCCGTCTTTTGGCAATGTGAGGGCCCGGAAACCTGGCCCTGTCTTCTTGACGAGCATTCCTAGGGG
TCTTTCCCCTCTCGCCAAAGGAATGCAAGGTCTGTTGAATGTCGTGAAGGAAGCAGTTCCTCTGGTAGCT
TCTTGAAGACAAACAACGTCTGTAGCGACCCTTTGCAGGCAGCGGAACCCCCCACCTGGCGACAGGTGCC
TCTGCGGCCAAAAGCCACGTGTATAAGATACACCTGCAAAGGCGGCACAACCCCAGTGCCACGTTGTGAG
TTGGATAGTTGTGGAAAGAGTCAAATGGCTCTCCTCAAGCGTATTCAACAAGGGGCTGAAGGATGCCCAG
AAGGTACCCCATTGTATGGGATCTGATCTGGGGCCTCGGTACACATGCTTTACATGTGTTTAGTCGAGGT
TAAAAAAACGTCTAGGCCCCCCGAACCACGGGGACGTGGTTTTCCTTTGAAAAACACGATGATAATATGG
CCACAACCATGGTGAGCAAGGGCGAGGAGCTGTTCACCGGGGTGGTGCCCATCCTGGTCGAGCTGGACGG
CGACGTAAACGGCCACAAGTTCAGCGTGAGGGGCGAGGGCGAGGGCGATGCCACCAACGGCAAGCTGACC
CTGAAGTTCATCTGCACCACCGGCAAGCTGCCCGTGCCCTGGCCCACCCTCGTGACCACCCTGAGCCACG
GCGTGCAGTGCTTCGCCCGCTACCCCGACCACATGAAGCAGCACGACTTCTTCAAGTCCGCCATGCCCGA
AGGCTACGTCCAGGAGCGCACCATCTTCTTCAAGGACGACGGCACCTACAAGACCCGCGCCGAGGTGAAG
TTCGAGGGCGACACCCTGGTGAACCGCATCGAGCTGAAGGGCGTCGACTTCAAGGAGGACGGCAACATCC
TGGGGCACAAGCTGGAGTACAACTTCAACAGCCACAACATCTATATCATGGCCGTCAAGCAGAAGAACGG
CATCAAGGTGAACTTCAAGATCCGCCACAACGTGGAGGACGGCAGCGTGCAGCTCGCCGACCACTACCAG
CAGAACACCCCCATCGGCGACGGCCCCGTGCTGCTGCCCGACAGCCACTACCTGAGCACCCAGTCCGTGC
TGAGCAAAGACCCCAACGAGAAGCGCGATCACATGGTCCTGCTGGAGTTCCGCACCGCCGCCGGGATCAC
TCTCGGCATGGACGAGCTGTACAAGTAAACCGGTGCTCGAGGTACCGATGAATAGCTAAGGTCGAGGCCG
CAGGTAAGTATCAAGGTTACAAGACAGGTTTAAGGAGACCAATAGAAACTGGGCTTGTCGAGACAGAGAA
GACTCTTGCGTTTCTGATAGGCACCTATTGGTCTTACTGACATCCACTTTGCCTTTCTCTCCACAGGTGT
CGACAATCAACCTCTGGATTACAAAATTTGTGAAAGATTGACTGGTATTCTTAACTATGTTGCTCCTTTT
ACGCTATGTGGATACGCTGCTTTAATGCCTTTGTATCATGCTATTGCTTCCCGTATGGCTTTCATTTTCT
CCTCCTTGTATAAATCCTGGTTGCTGTCTCTTTATGAGGAGTTGTGGCCCGTTGTCAGGCAACGTGGCGT
GGTGTGCACTGTGTTTGCTGACGCAACCCCCACTGGTTGGGGCATTGCCACCACCTGTCAGCTCCTTTCC
GGGACTTTCGCTTTCCCCCTCCCTATTGCCACGGCGGAACTCATCGCCGCCTGCCTTGCCCGCTGCTGGA
CAGGGGCTCGGCTGTTGGGCACTGACAATTCCGTGGTGTTGTCGGGGAAGCTGACGTCCTTTCCATGGCT
GCTCGCCTGTGTTGCCACCTGGATTCTGCGCGGGACGTCCTTCTGCTACGTCCCTTCGGCCCTCAATCCA
GCGGACCTTCCTTCCCGCGGCCTGCTGCCGGCTCTGCGGCCTCTTCCGCGTCTTCGCCTTCGCCCTCAGA
CGAGTCGGATCTCCCTTTGGGCCGCCTCCCCGCCTGGAATTCGAGCTCGGTACGATCAGCCTCGACTGTG
CCTTCTAGTTGCCAGCCATCTGTTGTTTGCCCCTCCCCCGTGCCTTCCTTGACCCTGGAAGGTGCCACTC
CCACTGTCCTTTCCTAATAAAATGAGGAAATTGCATCGCATTGTCTGAGTAGGTGTCATTCTATTCTGGG
GGGTGGGGTGGGGCAGGACAGCAAGGGGGAGGATTGGGAAGACAATAGCCCAGCTTTTGTTCCCTTTAGT
GAGGGTTAATTGCGCGCTTGGCGTAATCATGGTCATAGCTGTTTCCTGTGTGAAATTGTTATCCGCTAAT
TCACTCCTCAGGTGCAGGCTGCCTATCAGAAGGTGGTGGCTGGTGTGGCCAATGCCCTGGCTCACAAATA
CCACTGAGATCTTTTTCCCTCTGCCAAAAATTATGGGGACATCATGAAGCCCCTTGAGCATCTGACTTCT
GGCTAATAAAGGAAATTTATTTTCATTGCAATAGTGTGTTGGAATTTTTTGTGTCTCTCACTCGGAAGGA
CATATGGGAGGGCAAATCATTTAAAACATCAGAATGAGTATTTGGTTTAGAGTTTGGCAACATATGCCCA
TATGCTGGCTGCCATGAACAAAGGTTGGCTATAAAGAGGTCATCAGTATATGAAACAGCCCCCTGCTGTC
CATTCCTTATTCCATAGAAAAGCCTTGACTTGAGGTTAGATTTTTTTTATATTTTGTTTTGTGTTATTTT
TTTCTTTAACATCCCTAAAATTTTCCTTACATGTTTTACTAGCCAGATTTTTCCTCCTCTCCTGACTACT
CCCAGTCATAGCTGTCCCTCTTCTCTTATGGAGATCGGCCGGCCGCCGGCGTCGACGCGCGCGGCCGCGG
CGCGCCGTTGCTGGCGTTTTTCCATAGGCTCCGCCCCCCTGACGAGCATCACAAAAATCGACGCTCAAGT
CAGAGGTGGCGAAACCCGACAGGACTATAAAGATACCAGGCGTTTCCCCCTGGAAGCTCCCTCGTGCGCT
CTCCTGTTCCGACCCTGCCGCTTACCGGATACCTGTCCGCCTTTCTCCCTTCGGGAAGCGTGGCGCTTTC
TCATAGCTCACGCTGTAGGTATCTCAGTTCGGTGTAGGTCGTTCGCTCCAAGCTGGGCTGTGTGCACGAA
CCCCCCGTTCAGCCCGACCGCTGCGCCTTATCCGGTAACTATCGTCTTGAGTCCAACCCGGTAAGACACG
ACTTATCGCCACTGGCAGCAGCCACTGGTAACAGGATTAGCAGAGCGAGGTATGTAGGCGGTGCTACAGA
GTTCTTGAAGTGGTGGCCTAACTACGGCTACACTAGAAGAACAGTATTTGGTATCTGCGCTCTGCTGAAG
CCAGTTACCTTCGGAAAAAGAGTTGGTAGCTCTTGATCCGGCAAACAAACCACCGCTGGTAGCGGTGGTT
TTTTTGTTTGCAAGCAGCAGATTACGCGCAGAAAAAAAGGATCTCAAGAAGATCCTTTGATCTTTTCTAC
GGGGTCTGACGCTCAGTGGAACGAAAACTCACGTTAAGGGATTTTGGTCATGAGATTATCAAAAAGGATC
TTCACCTAGATCCTTTTAAATTAAAAATGAAGTTTTAAATCAATCTAAAGTATATATGAGTAAACTTGGT
CTGACAGTTACCAATGCTTAATCAGTGAGGCACCTATCTCAGCGATCTGTCTATTTCGTTCATCCATAGT
TGCCTGACTCCCCGTCGTGTAGATAACTACGATACGGGAGGGCTTACCATCTGGCCCCAGTGCTGCAATG
ATACCGCGAGACCCACGCTCACCGGCTCCAGATTTATCAGCAATAAACCAGCCAGCCGGAAGGGCCGAGC
GCAGAAGTGGTCCTGCAACTTTATCCGCCTCCATCCAGTCTATTAATTGTTGCCGGGAAGCTAGAGTAAG
TAGTTCGCCAGTTAATAGTTTGCGCAACGTTGTTGCCATTGCTACAGGCATCGTGGTGTCACGCTCGTCG
TTTGGTATGGCTTCATTCAGCTCCGGTTCCCAACGATCAAGGCGAGTTACATGATCCCCCATGTTGTGCA
AAAAAGCGGTTAGCTCCTTCGGTCCTCCGATCGTTGTCAGAAGTAAGTTGGCCGCAGTGTTATCACTCAT
GGTTATGGCAGCACTGCATAATTCTCTTACTGTCATGCCATCCGTAAGATGCTTTTCTGTGACTGGTGAG
TACTCAACCAAGTCATTCTGAGAATAGTGTATGCGGCGACCGAGTTGCTCTTGCCCGGCGTCAATACGGG
ATAATACCGCGCCACATAGCAGAACTTTAAAAGTGCTCATCATTGGAAAACGTTCTTCGGGGCGAAAACT
CTCAAGGATCTTACCGCTGTTGAGATCCAGTTCGATGTAACCCACTCGTGCACCCAACTGATCTTCAGCA
TCTTTTACTTTCACCAGCGTTTCTGGGTGAGCAAAAACAGGAAGGCAAAATGCCGCAAAAAAGGGAATAA
GGGCGACACGGAAATGTTGAATACTCATACTCTTCCTTTTTCAATATTATTGAAGCATTTATCAGGGTTA
TTGTCTCATGAGCGGATACATATTTGAATGTATTTAGAAAAATAAACAAATAGGGGTTCCGCGCACATTT
CCCCGAAAAGTGCCACCTGACGTCTAAGAAACCATTATTATCATGACATTAACCTATAAAAATAGGCGTA
TCACGAGGCCCTTTCGTCTACGCGCGCGCCGGCGGCGCGCCGTCGACGGCCGGCCGCGGCCGC
Features (pLannotate 1.2.2; 17 found; start..end, strand, type, name):
    155..532     +  enhancer       CMV enhancer: human cytomegalovirus immediate early enhancer
    534..733     +  promoter       CMV promoter: human cytomegalovirus (CMV) immediate early promoter
    872..1004    +  intron         chimeric intron: chimera between introns from human β-globin and immunoglobulin heavy chain genes
   1034..1309    +  CDS            FRB: FKBP-rapamycin binding domain of human FRAP
   1343..1855    +  CDS            (3-F)Tyr-EGFP (fragment): (3-F)Tyr-EGFP is a basic (constitutively fluorescent) green fluorescent protein published in 2004, derived from Aequorea victoria.
   1872..2458    +  misc_feature   IRES2: internal ribosome entry site (IRES) of the encephalomyocarditis virus (EMCV)
   2459..3178    +  CDS            EBFP2: enhanced blue variant of GFP (Ai et al., 2007) mammalian codon-optimized
   3224..3356    +  intron         chimeric intron: chimera between introns from human β-globin and immunoglobulin heavy chain genes
   3365..3953    +  misc_feature   WPRE: woodchuck hepatitis virus posttranscriptional regulatory element
   3957..3973    +  misc_feature   MCS (fragment): pUC18/19 multiple cloning site
   3986..4097    +  polyA_signal   bGH poly(A) signal: bovine growth hormone polyadenylation signal
   4193..4211    -  promoter       T3 promoter: promoter for bacteriophage T3 RNA polymerase
   4270..4344    +  CDS            HBB (fragment): HBB_PONPY - Experimental evidence at transcript level: Swiss-Prot protein existence level 2. Involved in oxygen transport from the lung to the various peripheral tissues. From Pongo pygmaeus (Bornean orangutan).
   4415..4470    +  polyA_signal   β-globin poly(A) signal: rabbit β-globin polyadenylation signal (Gil and Proudfoot, 1987)
   4849..5437    -  rep_origin     ori: high-copy-number ColE1/pMB1/pBR322/pUC origin of replication
   5608..6468    -  CDS            AmpR: β-lactamase; bla; confers resistance to ampicillin, carbenicillin, and related antibiotics
   6469..6573    -  promoter       AmpR promoter: bla
