[The description below was written by a language model from this plasmid's Addgene catalogue record and pLannotate feature annotations shown in this document.]
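Description:
pRDAX-277 C-Tag Venus173/155[1] L10 FRB EBPF2 is a custom-built mammalian expression plasmid of about 6.7 kb designed for protein–protein interaction assays based on bimolecular or trimolecular fluorescence complementation (BiFC/TriFC). It is maintained in E. coli as a high-copy plasmid through a ColE1/pUC-type origin and selected with ampicillin via the β-lactamase gene and its native promoter.

The expression cassette is driven by the CMV immediate early enhancer and promoter, followed by a chimeric β-globin/immunoglobulin intron that promotes efficient processing of the transcript. The first open reading frame encodes FRB, the FKBP–rapamycin binding domain. The catalogue lists it as mouse, whereas the annotation matched it to the human FRAP domain. It is followed downstream by a roughly 510 bp GFP-family fragment. The annotation software labels this fragment as an EGFP derivative, but the plasmid name indicates that it is a split Venus fragment (the 173/155 series) placed as a C-terminal tag, with "L10" presumably denoting the linker between the two parts. An EMCV IRES2 then allows translation of EBFP2 from the same transcript, giving a blue fluorescent marker for transfected cells and relative expression level that is independent of complementation. A second copy of the chimeric intron, a WPRE and the bGH polyadenylation signal complete the unit. A T3 promoter, a β-globin fragment and a rabbit β-globin poly(A) signal lie further downstream.

Since FRB dimerises with FKBP in the presence of rapamycin, this construct probably serves as an inducible control or reference partner alongside vectors carrying complementary Venus fragments, although the record does not state this explicitly.
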