Addgene plasmid #129936: pRDAX-277 C-Tag Venus173/155[1] L10 FRB EBPF2
Purpose: PPI (BiFC/TriFC) assay vector
Depositing lab: Gary Lewin. Depositing organization: Max-Delbrueck-Centrum fuer Molekulare Medizin (MDC).
Backbone
  Vector backbone: custom built
  Vector type: Mammalian Expression
Growth in bacteria
  Bacterial resistance: Ampicillin, 100 μg/mL
  Growth temperature: 37°C
  Growth strain: DH5alpha
  Copy number: High Copy
Gene/Insert
  Gene/Insert name: FRB
  Species: M. musculus (mouse)
  Cloning method: Restriction Enzyme; 5′ cloning site unknown (unknown if destroyed); 3′ cloning site unknown (unknown if destroyed)
Terms and licenses: Academic/Nonprofit Terms; Industry Terms: Not Available to Industry
How to cite: pRDAX-277 C-Tag Venus173/155[1] L10 FRB EBPF2 was a gift from Gary Lewin (Addgene plasmid # 129936 ; http://n2t.net/addgene:129936 ; RRID:Addgene_129936)
